Addgene plasmid #228381: Shim_TrpRS_2406.7.1_SHI16564_TP_GFP_pK7fWG2_IVD_FP611
Purpose: Expresses N-term transit peptide from Sapria himalayana Tryptophan aminoacyl-tRNA synthetase (evm.model.fragScaff_scaffold_2406.7.1/SHI16564RA); to determine S. himalayana TrpRS target localization
Depositing lab: Daniel Sloan. Depositing organization: Colorado State University, Fort Collins. Publication: Photosynthetic demands on translational machinery drive retention of redundant tRNA metabolism in plant organelles. DeTar RA, Chustecki JM, Martinez-Hottovy A, Ceriotti LF, Broz AK, Lou X, Sanchez-Puerta MV, Elowsky C, Christensen AC, Sloan DB. Proc Natl Acad Sci U S A. 2024 Dec 24;121(52):e2421485121. doi: 10.1073/pnas.2421485121. Epub 2024 Dec 18. PubMed 39693336.
Backbone
  Vector backbone: pK7fWG2_IVD_FP622
  Vector type: Plant Expression
Growth in bacteria
  Bacterial resistance: Spectinomycin, 50 μg/mL
  Growth temperature: 37°C
  Growth strain: DH5alpha
  Copy number: High Copy
Gene/Insert
  Gene/Insert name: N-terminal transit peptide from S. himalayana TrpRS (evm.model.fragScaff_scaffold_2406.7.1/SHI16564RA)
  Species: Sapria himalayana
  Tag / fusion protein: Green Florescent Protien (C terminal on insert)
  Cloning method: Gateway Cloning
Terms and licenses: Academic/Nonprofit Terms; Industry Terms
How to cite: Shim_TrpRS_2406.7.1_SHI16564_TP_GFP_pK7fWG2_IVD_FP611 was a gift from Daniel Sloan (Addgene plasmid # 228381 ; http://n2t.net/addgene:228381 ; RRID:Addgene_228381)
