[The description below was written by a language model from this plasmid's Addgene catalogue record and pLannotate feature annotations shown in this document.]
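Description:
Shim_TrpRS_2406.7.1_SHI16564_TP_GFP_pK7fWG2_IVD_FP611 is a plant expression binary vector (about 12.7 kb) built by Gateway cloning in a modified pK7FWG2-type backbone; the record spells the backbone "FP622" while the plasmid name and annotated features indicate eqFP611. It carries a high-copy ColE1/pUC-type origin with a bom site for propagation in E. coli. The pVS1 oriV, RepA and StaA functions allow replication and stable maintenance in Agrobacterium. Bacterial selection is with spectinomycin through the aadA (SmR) gene located outside the T-DNA.

Between the nopaline-type right and left T-DNA borders lie three expression units. In the test cassette, a CaMV 35S promoter with a fragment of the TMV Ω leader drives a short attB1/attB2-flanked insert. This insert is the N-terminal transit peptide of a Sapria himalayana tryptophanyl-tRNA synthetase, fused at its C-terminus to EGFP and followed by a CaMV polyadenylation signal. A second cassette uses an enhanced (duplicated-enhancer) 35S promoter to express an N-terminal fragment of Arabidopsis isovaleryl-CoA dehydrogenase (IVD) fused to the red fluorescent protein eqFP611, also ending in a CaMV poly(A) signal. This presumably acts as a built-in organelle marker (IVD is a mitochondrial enzyme), although the record does not state this role. The third unit, NOS promoter–nptII–NOS terminator, provides kanamycin selection in plant cells.

The stated purpose is to determine where the S. himalayana TrpRS transit peptide targets the protein. The GFP signal from the peptide fusion can be compared with the co-delivered red reference signal from the same T-DNA.
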