Features (pLannotate 1.2.2; 34 found; start..end, strand, type, name):
      1..589     +  rep_origin     ori: high-copy-number ColE1/pMB1/pBR322/pUC origin of replication
    775..915     -  misc_feature   bom: basis of mobility region from pBR322
   1017..1056    -  CDS            rop (fragment): Rop protein, which maintains plasmids at low copy number; rop
   1259..1453    -  rep_origin     pVS1 oriV: origin of replication for the Pseudomonas plasmid pVS1 (Heeb et al., 2000)
   1519..2592    -  CDS            pVS1 RepA: replication protein from the Pseudomonas plasmid pVS1 (Heeb et al., 2000)
   3021..3650    -  CDS            pVS1 StaA: stability protein from the Pseudomonas plasmid pVS1 (Heeb et al., 2000)
   4210..4611    -  CDS            Y4CG_SINFN (fragment): Protein inferred from homology: Swiss-Prot protein existence level 3. From Sinorhizobium fredii (strain NBRC 101917 / NGR234).
   4981..5005    -  misc_feature   RB T-DNA repeat: right border repeat from nopaline C58 T-DNA
   5054..5266    +  CDS            IBMP_CAMVB (fragment): Experimental evidence at protein level: Swiss-Prot protein existence level 1. Enhances the ribosomal termination-reinitiation event leading to the translation of major open reading frames on the polycistronic viral RNAs. From Cauliflower mosaic virus (strain Bari 1) (CaMV).
   5348..6019    +  promoter       CaMV 35S promoter (enhanced): cauliflower mosaic virus 35S promoter with a duplicated enhancer region
   6031..6055    +  protein_bind   attB1: mutant version of attB; recombination site for the Gateway® BP reaction BP Clonase™
   6076..6231    +  CDS            IVD (fragment): IVD_ARATH - Experimental evidence at protein level: Swiss-Prot protein existence level 1. Involved in degradation of the branched-chain amino acids, phytol and lysine for the supply of carbon and electrons to the ETF/ETFQO complex during dark-induced sugar starvation. From Arabidopsis thaliana (Mouse-ear cress).
   6235..6927    +  CDS            eqFP611: eqFP611 is a basic (constitutively fluorescent) red fluorescent protein published in 2002, derived from Entacmaea quadricolor. It has very low acid sensitivity.
   6947..6971    -  protein_bind   attB2: mutant version of attB; recombination site for the Gateway® BP reaction BP Clonase™
   6973..7000    +  CDS            3xHA (fragment): three tandem HA epitope tags
   7041..7077    +  ncRNA          PK1-TEV CVMV: Accession: RF01102 - 5'-leader pseudoknot of TEV/CVMV
   7204..7233    +  misc_feature   MCS (fragment): pUC18/19 multiple cloning site
   7279..7438    +  polyA_signal   CaMV poly(A) signal (fragment): cauliflower mosaic virus polyadenylation signal
   7439..7459    +  misc_feature   MCS (fragment): pUC18/19 multiple cloning site
   7902..8246    +  promoter       CaMV 35S promoter: strong constitutive promoter from cauliflower mosaic virus
   8199..8245    +  promoter       minimal CaMV 35S promoter: minimal 35S promoter from cauliflower mosaic virus
   8278..8303    +  misc_feature   TMV Ω (fragment): translational enhancer from the tobacco mosaic virus 5'-leader sequence (Gallie et al., 1988)
   8346..8370    +  protein_bind   attB1: mutant version of attB; recombination site for the Gateway® BP reaction BP Clonase™
   8617..8641    -  protein_bind   attB2: mutant version of attB; recombination site for the Gateway® BP reaction BP Clonase™
   8649..9368    +  CDS            EGFP: the original enhanced GFP (Yang et al., 1996) mammalian codon-optimized
   9433..9592    +  polyA_signal   CaMV poly(A) signal (fragment): cauliflower mosaic virus polyadenylation signal
   9619..9641    -  misc_feature   MCS (fragment): pUC18/19 multiple cloning site
   9734..9913    +  promoter       NOS promoter: nopaline synthase promoter
   9947..10738   +  CDS            neo: KKA2_KLEPN - Also known as kan, nptII. Experimental evidence at protein level: Swiss-Prot protein existence level 1. Resistance to kanamycin, neomycin, paromomycin, ribostamycin, butirosin and gentamicin B. From Klebsiella pneumoniae.
  10781..11033   +  terminator     NOS terminator: nopaline synthase terminator and poly(A) signal
  11126..11150   -  misc_feature   LB T-DNA repeat: left border repeat from nopaline C58 T-DNA
  11409..11432   +  promoter       Pc promoter (fragment): intI1 (promoter lies within the coding sequence); class 1 integron promoter
  11608..11664   +  CDS            GmR (fragment): gentamycin acetyltransferase; aacC1; confers resistance to gentamycin
  11675..12462   +  CDS            SmR (fragment): aminoglycoside adenylyltransferase (Murphy, 1985); aadA; confers resistance to spectinomycin and streptomycin
>Addgene plasmid #228381 | Shim_TrpRS_2406.7.1_SHI16564_TP_GFP_pK7fWG2_IVD_FP611 | addgene full sequence | sequence record 455873 | Addgene NGS Result
TTGAGATCCTTTTTTTCTGCGCGTAATCTGCTGCTTGCAAACAAAAAAACCACCGCTACCAGCGGTGGTT
TGTTTGCCGGATCAAGAGCTACCAACTCTTTTTCCGAAGGTAACTGGCTTCAGCAGAGCGCAGATACCAA
ATACTGTCCTTCTAGTGTAGCCGTAGTTAGGCCACCACTTCAAGAACTCTGTAGCACCGCCTACATACCT
CGCTCTGCTAATCCTGTTACCAGTGGCTGCTGCCAGTGGCGATAAGTCGTGTCTTACCGGGTTGGACTCA
AGACGATAGTTACCGGATAAGGCGCAGCGGTCGGGCTGAACGGGGGGTTCGTGCACACAGCCCAGCTTGG
AGCGAACGACCTACACCGAACTGAGATACCTACAGCGTGAGCTATGAGAAAGCGCCACGCTTCCCGAAGG
GAGAAAGGCGGACAGGTATCCGGTAAGCGGCAGGGTCGGAACAGGAGAGCGCACGAGGGAGCTTCCAGGG
GGAAACGCCTGGTATCTTTATAGTCCTGTCGGGTTTCGCCACCTCTGACTTGAGCGTCGATTTTTGTGAT
GCTCGTCAGGGGGGCGGAGCCTATGGAAAAACGCCAGCAACGCGGCCTTTTTACGGTTCCTGGCCTTTTG
CTGGCCTTTTGCTCACATGTTCTTTCCTGCGTTATCCCCTGATTCTGTGGATAACCGTATTACCGCCTTT
GAGTGAGCTGATACCGCTCGCCGCAGCCGAACGACCGAGCGCAGCGAGTCAGTGAGCGAGGAAGCGGAAG
AGCGCCTGATGCGGTATTTTCTCCTTACGCATCTGTGCGGTATTTCACACCGCATATGGTGCACTCTCAG
TACAATCTGCTCTGATGCCGCATAGTTAAGCCAGTATACACTCCGCTATCGCTACGTGACTGGGTCATGG
CTGCGCCCCGACACCCGCCAACACCCGCTGACGCGCCCTGACGGGCTTGTCTGCTCCCGGCATCCGCTTA
CAGACAAGCTGTGACCGTCTCCGGGAGCTGCATGTGTCAGAGGTTTTCACCGTCATCACCGAAACGCGCG
AGGCAGGGTGCCTTGATGTGGGCGCCGGCGGTCGAGTGGCGACGGCGCGGCTTGTCCGCGCCCTGGTAGA
TTGCCTGGCCGTAGGCCAGCCATTTTTGAGCGGCCAGCGGCCGCGATAGGCCGACGCGAAGCGGCGGGGC
GTAGGGAGCGCAGCGACCGAAGGGTAGGCGCTTTTTGCAGCTCTTCGGCTGTGCGCTGGCCAGACAGTTA
TGCACAGGCCAGGCGGGTTTTAAGAGTTTTAATAAGTTTTAAAGAGTTTTAGGCGGAAAAATCGCCTTTT
TTCTCTTTTATATCAGTCACTTACATGTGTGACCGGTTCCCAATGTACGGCTTTGGGTTCCCAATGTACG
GGTTCCGGTTCCCAATGTACGGCTTTGGGTTCCCAATGTACGTGCTATCCACAGGAAAGAGACCTTTTCG
ACCTTTTTCCCCTGCTAGGGCAATTTGCCCTAGCATCTGCTCCGTACATTAGGAACCGGCGGATGCTTCG
CCCTCGATCAGGTTGCGGTAGCGCATGACTAGGATCGGGCCAGCCTGCCCCGCCTCCTCCTTCAAATCGT
ACTCCGGCAGGTCATTTGACCCGATCAGCTTGCGCACGGTGAAACAGAACTTCTTGAACTCTCCGGCGCT
GCCACTGCGTTCGTAGATCGTCTTGAACAACCATCTGGCTTCTGCCTTGCCTGCGGCGCGGCGTGCCAGG
CGGTAGAGAAAACGGCCGATGCCGGGATCGATCAAAAAGTAATCGGGGTGAACCGTCAGCACGTCCGGGT
TCTTGCCTTCTGTGATCTCGCGGTACATCCAATCAGCTAGCTCGATCTCGATGTACTCCGGCCGCCCGGT
TTCGCTCTTTACGATCTTGTAGCGGCTAATCAAGGCTTCACCCTCGGATACCGTCACCAGGCGGCCGTTC
TTGGCCTTCTTCGTACGCTGCATGGCAACGTGCGTGGTGTTTAACCGAATGCAGGTTTCTACCAGGTCGT
CTTTCTGCTTTCCGCCATCGGCTCGCCGGCAGAACTTGAGTACGTCCGCAACGTGTGGACGGAACACGCG
GCCGGGCTTGTCTCCCTTCCCTTCCCGGTATCGGTTCATGGATTCGGTTAGATGGGAAACCGCCATCAGT
ACCAGGTCGTAATCCCACACACTGGCCATGCCGGCCGGCCCTGCGGAAACCTCTACGTGCCCGTCTGGAA
GCTCGTAGCGGATCACCTCGCCAGCTCGTCGGTCACGCTTCGACAGACGGAAAACGGCCACGTCCATGAT
GCTGCGACTATCGCGGGTGCCCACGTCATAGAGCATCGGAACGAAAAAATCTGGTTGCTCGTCGCCCTTG
GGCGGCTTCCTAATCGACGGCGCACCGGCTGCCGGCGGTTGCCGGGATTCTTTGCGGATTCGATCAGCGG
CCGCTTGCCACGATTCACCGGGGCGTGCTTCTGCCTCGATGCGTTGCCGCTGGGCGGCCTGCGCGGCCTT
CAACTTCTCCACCAGGTCATCACCCAGCGCCGCGCCGATTTGTACCGGGCCGGATGGTTTGCGACCGCTC
ACGCCGATTCCTCGGGCTTGGGGGTTCCAGTGCCATTGCAGGGCCGGCAGACAACCCAGCCGCTTACGCC
TGGCCAACCGCCCGTTCCTCCACACATGGGGCATTCCACGGCGTCGGTGCCTGGTTGTTCTTGATTTTCC
ATGCCGCCTCCTTTAGCCGCTAAAATTCATCTACTCATTTATTCATTTGCTCATTTACTCTGGTAGCTGC
GCGATGTATTCAGATAGCAGCTCGGTAATGGTCTTGCCTTGGCGTACCGCGTACATCTTCAGCTTGGTGT
GATCCTCCGCCGGCAACTGAAAGTTGACCCGCTTCATGGCTGGCGTGTCTGCCAGGCTGGCCAACGTTGC
AGCCTTGCTGCTGCGTGCGCTCGGACGGCCGGCACTTAGCGTGTTTGTGCTTTTGCTCATTTTCTCTTTA
CCTCATTAACTCAAATGAGTTTTGATTTAATTTCAGCGGCCAGCGCCTGGACCTCGCGGGCAGCGTCGCC
CTCGGGTTCTGATTCAAGAACGGTTGTGCCGGCGGCGGCAGTGCCTGGGTAGCTCACGCGCTGCGTGATA
CGGGACTCAAGAATGGGCAGCTCGTACCCGGCCAGCGCCTCGGCAACCTCACCGCCGATGCGCGTGCCTT
TGATCGCCCGCGACACGACAAAGGCCGCTTGTAGCCTTCCATCCGTGACCTCAATGCGCTGCTTAACCAG
CTCCACCAGGTCGGCGGTGGCCCATATGTCGTAAGGGCTTGGCTGCACCGGAATCAGCACGAAGTCGGCT
GCCTTGATCGCGGACACAGCCAAGTCCGCCGCCTGGGGCGCTCCGTCGATCACTACGAAGTCGCGCCGGC
CGATGGCCTTCACGTCGCGGTCAATCGTCGGGCGGTCGATGCCGACAACGGTTAGCGGTTGATCTTCCCG
CACGGCCGCCCAATCGCGGGCACTGCCCTGGGGATCGGAATCGACTAACAGAACATCGGCCCCGGCGAGT
TGCAGGGCGCGGGCTAGATGGGTTGCGATGGTCGTCTTGCCTGACCCGCCTTTCTGGTTAAGTACAGCGA
TAACCTTCATGCGTTCCCCTTGCGTATTTGTTTATTTACTCATCGCATCATATACGCAGCGACCGCATGA
CGCAAGCTGTTTTACTCAAATACACATCACCTTTTTAGACGGCGGCGCTCGGTTTCTTCAGCGGCCAAGC
TGGCCGGCCAGGCCGCCAGCTTGGCATCAGACAAACCGGCCAGGATTTCATGCAGCCGCACGGTTGAGAC
GTGCGCGGGCGGCTCGAACACGTACCCGGCCGCGATCATCTCCGCCTCGATCTCTTCGGTAATGAAAAAC
GGTTCGTCCTGGCCGTCCTGGTGCGGTTTCATGCTTGTTCCTCTTGGCGTTCATTCTCGGCGGCCGCCAG
GGCGTCGGCCTCGGTCAATGCGTCCTCACGGAAGGCACCGCGCCGCCTGGCCTCGGTGGGCGTCACTTCC
TCGCTGCGCTCAAGTGCGCGGTACAGGGTCGAGCGATGCACGCCAAGCAGTGCAGCCGCCTCTTTCACGG
TGCGGCCTTCCTGGTCGATCAGCTCGCGGGCGTGCGCGATCTGTGCCGGGGTGAGGGTAGGGCGGGGGCC
AAACTTCACGCCTCGGGCCTTGGCGGCCTCGCGCCCGCTCCGGGTGCGGTCGATGATTAGGGAACGCTCG
AACTCGGCAATGCCGGCGAACACGGTCAACACCATGCGGCCGGCCGGCGTGGTGGTGTCGGCCCACGGCT
CTGCCAGGCTACGCAGGCCCGCGCCGGCCTCCTGGATGCGCTCGGCAATGTCCAGTAGGTCGCGGGTGCT
GCGGGCCAGGCGGTCTAGCCTGGTCACTGTCACAACGTCGCCAGGGCGTAGGTGGTCAAGCATCCTGGCC
AGCTCCGGGCGGTCGCGCCTGGTGCCGGTGATCTTCTCGGAAAACAGCTTGGTGCAGCCGGCCGCGTGCA
GTTCGGCCCGTTGGTTGGTCAAGTCCTGGTCGTCGGTGCTGACGCGGGCATAGCCCAGCAGGCCAGCGGC
GGCGCTCTTGTTCATGGCGTAATGTCTCCGGTTCTAGTCGCAAGTATTCTACTTTATGCGACTAAAACAC
GCGACAAGAAAACGCCAGGAAAAGGGCAGGGCGGCAGCCTGTCGCGTAACTTAGGACTTGTGCGACATGT
CGTTTTCAGAAGACGGCTGCACTGAACGTCAGAAGCCGACTGCACTATAGCAGCGGAGGGGTTGGATCAA
AGTACTTTAAAGTACTTTAAAGTACTTTAAAGTACTTTGATCCCGAGGGGAACCCTGTGGTTGGCATGCA
CATACAAATGGACGAACGGATAAACCTTTTCACGCCCTTTTAAATATCCGATTATTCTAATAAACGCTCT
TTTCTCTTAGGTTTACCCGCCAATATATCCTGTCAAACACTGATAGTTTAAACTGAAGGCGGGAAACGAC
AATCTGATCCAAGCTCAAGCTAAGCTTGAGCTCTCCCATATGGTCGACTAGAGCCAAGCTGATCTCCTTT
GCCCCGGAGATCACCATGGACGACTTTCTCTATCTCTACGATCTAGGAAGAAAGTTCGACGGAGAAGGTG
ACGATACCATGTTCACCACCGATAATGAGAAGATTAGCCTCTTCAATTTCAGAAAGAATGCTGACCCACA
GATGGTTAGAGAGGCTGCAGGTCAACATGGTGGAGCACGACACACTTGTCTACTCCAAAAATATCAAAGA
TACAGTCTCAGAAGACCAAAGGGCAATTGAGACTTTTCAACAAAGGGTAATATCCGGAAACCTCCTCGGA
TTCCATTGCCCAGCTATCTGTCACTTTATTGTGAAGATAGTGGAAAAGGAAGGTGGCTCCTACAAATGCC
ATCATTGCGATAAAGGAAAGGCCATCGTTGAAGATGCCTCTGCCGACAGTGGTCCCAAAGATGGACCCCC
ACCCACGAGGAGCATCGTGGAAAAAGAAGACGTTCCAACCACGTCTTCAAAGCAAGTGGATTGATGTGAT
AACATGGTGGAGCACGACACACTTGTCTACTCCAAAAATATCAAAGATACAGTCTCAGAAGACCAAAGGG
CAATTGAGACTTTTCAACAAAGGGTAATATCCGGAAACCTCCTCGGATTCCATTGCCCAGCTATCTGTCA
CTTTATTGTGAAGATAGTGGAAAAGGAAGGTGGCTCCTACAAATGCCATCATTGCGATAAAGGAAAGGCC
ATCGTTGAAGATGCCTCTGCCGACAGTGGTCCCAAAGATGGACCCCCACCCACGAGGAGCATCGTGGAAA
AAGAAGACGTTCCAACCACGTCTTCAAAGCAAGTGGATTGATGTGATATCTCCACTGACGTAAGGGATGA
CGCACAATCCCACTATCCTTCGCAAGACCCTTCCTCTATATAAGGAAGTTCATTTCATTTGGAGAGGACC
TCGAGAATTCACAAGTTTGTACAAAAAAGCAGGCTCCGCGGCCGCCCCCTTCACCATGCAGAGGTTTTTC
TCCGCCAGATCGATTCTCGGTTACGCCGTCAAGACGCGGAGGAGGTCTTTCTCTTCTCGTTCTTCGTCTC
TCCTATTCGACGACACTCAGTTACAGTTTAAAGAAAGTGTATCCAAGTTTGCGCAAGATAGGATCCCGCA
CGGGATGAACTCACTGATCAAGGAAAATATGCGTATGATGGTGGTCATGGAAGGTTCGGTCAACGGCTAC
CAATTCAAATGCACAGGTGAAGGAGATGGCAATCCATACATGGGAACTCAAACCATGAGGATCAAAGTCG
TCGAGGGAGGACCTCTGCCATTTGCCTTTGACATTCTTGCCACAAGCTTCATGTATGGCAGCAAGACTTT
TATCAAGCACACTAAAGGCATTCCTGATTTCTTTAAACAGTCCTTTCCTGAGGGTTTTACTTGGGAAAGA
GTTACAAGATACGAAGATGGTGGAGTCTTTACCGTTATGCAGGACACCAGCCTTGAAGATGGCTGTCTCG
TTTACCACGCCAAAGTCACTGGGGTAAACTTTCCCTCCAATGGTGCCGTGATGCAGAAGAAGACCAAGGG
TTGGGAGCCAAATACAGAGATGCTGTATCCAGCAGATGGTGGTCTGAGGGGATACTCTCAAATGGCACTG
AATGTTGATGGTGGTGGCTATCTGTCTTGCTCTTTCGAAACAACTTACAGGTCAAAAAAGACCGTCGAGA
ACTTCAAGATGCCCGGTTTCCATTTTGTTGATCACCGCCTGGAAAGGTTAGAGGAAAGTGACAAGGAAAT
GTTCGTAGTACAACACGAACACGCAGTTGCCAAGTTCTGTGACCTTCCATCCAAACTGGGACGTCTTTGA
AAGGGTGGGCGCGCCGACCCAGCTTTCTTGTACAAAGTGGTTTACCCATACGATGTTCCAGATTACGCTT
GAGAGCTCGCATAATTCTCAACACAACATATACAAAACAAACGAATCTCAAGCAATCAAGCATTCTACTT
CTATTGCAGCAATTTAAATCATTTCTTTTAAAGCAAAAGCAATTTTCTGAAAATTTTCACCATTTACGAA
CGATAGCCATGGCACTCATCTTTGGCACAGTCAACGCTAACATCCTGAAGGAAGTGTTCGGTGGAGCTCG
GTACCCGGGGATCCTCTAGAGTCCGCAAAAATCACCAGTCTCTCTCTACAAATCTATCTCTCTCTATTTT
TCTCCAGAATAATGTGTGAGTAGTTCCCAGATAAGGGAATTAGGGTTCTTATAGGGTTTCGCTCATGTGT
TGAGCATATAAGAAACCCTTAGTATGTATTTGTATTTGTAAAATACTTCTATCAATAAAATTTCTAATTC
CTAAAACCAAAATCCAGTGACCTGCAGGCATGCAAGCTTGGCACTGGCCCTACGCGGCAGGTCTCATCAA
GACGATCTACCCGAGTAATAATCTCCAGGAGATCAAATACCTTCCCAAGAAGGTTAAAGATGCAGTCAAA
AGATTCAGGACTAACTGCATCAAGAACACAGAGAAAGATATATTTCTCAAGATCAGAAGTACTATTCCAG
TATGGACGATTCAAGGCTTGCTTCATAAACCAAGGCAAGTAATAGAGATTGGAGTCTCTAAGAAAGTAGT
TCCTACTGAATCAAAGGCCATGGAGTCAAAAATTCAGATCGAGGATCTAACAGAACTCGCCGTGAAGACT
GGCGAACAGTTCATACAGAGTCTTTTACGACTCAATGACAAGAAGAAAATCTTCGTCAACATGGTGGAGC
ACGACACTCTCGTCTACTCCAAGAATATCAAAGATACAGTCTCAGAAGACCAAAGGGCTATTGAGACTTT
TCAACAAAGGGTAATATCGGGAAACCTCCTCGGATTCCATTGCCCAGCTATCTGTCACTTCATCAAAAGG
ACAGTAGAAAAGGAAGGTGGCACCTACAAATGCCATCATTGCGATAAAGGAAAGGCTATCGTTCAAGATG
CCCCTGCCGACAGTGGTCCCAAAGATGGACCCCCACCCACGAGGAGCATCGTGGAAAAAGAAGACGTTCC
AACCACGTCTTCAAAGCAAGTGGATTGATGTGATATCTCCACTGACGTAAGGGATGACGCACAATCCCAC
TATCCTTCGCAAGACCCTTCCTCTATATAAGGAAGTTCATTTCATTTGGAGAGGACTCCGGTATTTTTAC
AACAATTACCACAACAAAACAAACAACAAACAACATTACAATTTACTATTCTAGTCGACCTGCAGGCGGC
CGCACTAGTGATATCACAAGTTTGTACAAAAAAGCAGGCTCCGCGGCCGCCCCCTTCACCATGTGTGGAA
AGCTTTATGCTACTGGAAAGCTTTGTTGTTGTGGAAGAGGAGATCTTGGAGCTTGGTCTGCTTCTGTTTT
TTCTAGACCAAGATTTTTTTCTTCTATGCAAGGACCAGCTACTATGGCTTCTCTTTCTATTCTTTCTGAT
GGATCTACTTCTCAAAATATGGTTGTTAATCCATGGAATGTTTCTGCTAAGGGAGCTGGAAAGGGTGGGC
GCGCCGACCCAGCTTTCTTGTACAAAGTGGTGATATCAATGGTGAGCAAGGGCGAGGAGCTGTTCACCGG
GGTGGTGCCCATCCTGGTCGAGCTGGACGGCGACGTAAACGGCCACAAGTTCAGCGTGTCCGGCGAGGGC
GAGGGCGATGCCACCTACGGCAAGCTGACCCTGAAGTTCATCTGCACCACCGGCAAGCTGCCCGTGCCCT
GGCCCACCCTCGTGACCACCCTGACCTACGGCGTGCAGTGCTTCAGCCGCTACCCCGACCACATGAAGCA
GCACGACTTCTTCAAGTCCGCCATGCCCGAAGGCTACGTCCAGGAGCGCACCATCTTCTTCAAGGACGAC
GGCAACTACAAGACCCGCGCCGAGGTGAAGTTCGAGGGCGACACCCTGGTGAACCGCATCGAGCTGAAGG
GCATCGACTTCAAGGAGGACGGCAACATCCTGGGGCACAAGCTGGAGTACAACTACAACAGCCACAACGT
CTATATCATGGCCGACAAGCAGAAGAACGGCATCAAGGTGAACTTCAAGATCCGCCACAACATCGAGGAC
GGCAGCGTGCAGCTCGCCGACCACTACCAGCAGAACACCCCCATCGGCGACGGCCCCGTGCTGCTGCCCG
ACAACCACTACCTGAGCACCCAGTCCGCCCTGAGCAAAGACCCCAACGAGAAGCGCGATCACATGGTCCT
GCTGGAGTTCGTGACCGCCGCCGGGATCACTCTCGGCATGGACGAGCTGTACAAGTAACCGCGGCCATGC
TAGAGTCCGCAAAAATCACCAGTCTCTCTCTACAAATCTATCTCTCTCTATTTTTCTCCAGAATAATGTG
TGAGTAGTTCCCAGATAAGGGAATTAGGGTTCTTATAGGGTTTCGCTCATGTGTTGAGCATATAAGAAAC
CCTTAGTATGTATTTGTATTTGTAAAATACTTCTATCAATAAAATTTCTAATTCCTAAAACCAAAATCCA
GTGACCTGCAGGCATGCGACGTCGGGCCCTCTAGAGGATCCCCGGGTACCGCGAATTATCGATCATGAGC
GGAGAATTAAGGGAGTCACGTTATGACCCCCGCCGATGACGCGGGACAAGCCGTTTTACGTTTGGAACTG
ACAGAACCGCAACGTTGAAGGAGCCACTGAGCCGCGGGTTTCTGGAGTTTAATGAGCTAAGCACATACGT
CAGAAACCATTATTGCGCGTTCAAAAGTCGCCTAAGGTCACTATCAGCTAGCAAATATTTCTTGTCAAAA
ATGCTCCACTGACGTTCCATAAATTCCCCTCGGTATCCAATTAGAGTCTCATATTCACTCTCAACTCGAT
CGAGGCATGATTGAACAAGATGGATTGCACGCAGGTTCTCCGGCCGCTTGGGTGGAGAGGCTATTCGGCT
ATGACTGGGCACAACAGACAATCGGCTGCTCTGATGCCGCCGTGTTCCGGCTGTCAGCGCAGGGGCGCCC
GGTTCTTTTTGTCAAGACCGACCTGTCCGGTGCCCTGAATGAACTCCAAGACGAGGCAGCGCGGCTATCG
TGGCTGGCCACGACGGGCGTTCCTTGCGCAGCTGTGCTCGACGTTGTCACTGAAGCGGGAAGGGACTGGC
TGCTATTGGGCGAAGTGCCGGGGCAGGATCTCCTGTCATCTCACCTTGCTCCTGCCGAGAAAGTATCCAT
CATGGCTGATGCAATGCGGCGGCTGCATACGCTTGATCCGGCTACCTGCCCATTCGACCACCAAGCGAAA
CATCGCATCGAGCGAGCACGTACTCGGATGGAAGCCGGTCTTGTCGATCAGGATGATCTGGACGAAGAGC
ATCAGGGGCTCGCGCCAGCCGAACTGTTCGCCAGGCTCAAGGCGCGGATGCCCGACGGCGAGGATCTCGT
CGTGACCCACGGCGATGCCTGCTTGCCGAATATCATGGTGGAAAATGGCCGCTTTTCTGGATTCATCGAC
TGTGGCCGGCTGGGTGTGGCGGACCGCTATCAGGACATAGCGTTGGCTACCCGTGATATTGCTGAAGAGC
TTGGCGGCGAATGGGCTGACCGCTTCCTCGTGCTTTACGGTATCGCCGCTCCCGATTCGCAGCGCATCGC
CTTCTATCGCCTTCTTGACGAGTTCTTCTGAGCGGGACTCTGGGGTTCGGACTCTAGCTAGAGTCAAGCA
GATCGTTCAAACATTTGGCAATAAAGTTTCTTAAGATTGAATCCTGTTGCCGGTCTTGCGATGATTATCA
TATAATTTCTGTTGAATTACGTTAAGCATGTAATAATTAACATGTAATGCATGACGTTATTTATGAGATG
GGTTTTTATGATTAGAGTCCCGCAATTATACATTTAATACGCGATAGAAAACAAAATATAGCGCGCAAAC
TAGGATAAATTATCGCGCGCGGTGTCATCTATGTTACTAGATCGACCGGCATGCAAGCTGATAATTCAAT
TCGGCGTTAATTCAGTACATTAAAAACGTCCGCAATGTGTTATTAAGTTGTCTAAGCGTCAATTTGTTTA
CACCACAATATATCCTGCCACCAGCCAGCCAACAGCTCCCCGACCGGCAGCTCGGCACAAAATCACCACT
CGATACAGGCAGCCCATCAGTCCGGGACGGCGTCAGCGGGAGAGCCGTTGTAAGGCGGCAGACTTTGCTC
ATGTTACCGATGCTATTCGGAAGAACGGCAACTAAGCTGCCGGGTTTGAAACACGGATGATCTCGCGGAG
GGTAGCATGTTGATTGTAACGATGACAGAGCGTTGCTGCCTGTGATCAATTCGGGCACGAACCCAGTGGA
CATAAGCCTGTTCGGTTCGTAAGCTGTAATGCAAGTAGCGTATGCGCTCACGCAACTGGTCCAGAACCTT
GACCGAACGCAGCGGTGGTAACGGCGCAGTGGCGGTTTTCATGGCTTGTTATGACTGTTTTTTTGGGGTA
CAGTCTATGCCTCGGGCATCCAAGCAGCAAGCGCGTTACGCCGTGGGTCGATGTTTGATGTTATGGAGCA
GCAACGATGTTACGCAGCAGGGCAGTCGCCCTAAAACAAAGTTAAACATCATGGGGGAAGCGGTGATCGC
CGAAGTATCGACTCAACTATCAGAGGTAGTTGGCGTCATCGAGCGCCATCTCGAACCGACGTTGCTGGCC
GTACATTTGTACGGCTCCGCAGTGGATGGCGGCCTGAAGCCACACAGTGATATTGATTTGCTGGTTACGG
TGACCGTAAGGCTTGATGAAACAACGCGGCGAGCTTTGATCAACGACCTTTTGGAAACTTCGGCTTCCCC
TGGAGAGAGCGAGATTCTCCGCGCTGTAGAAGTCACCATTGTTGTGCACGACGACATCATTCCGTGGCGT
TATCCAGCTAAGCGCGAACTGCAATTTGGAGAATGGCAGCGCAATGACATTCTTGCAGGTATCTTCGAGC
CAGCCACGATCGACATTGATCTGGCTATCTTGCTGACAAAAGCAAGAGAACATAGCGTTGCCTTGGTAGG
TCCAGCGGCGGAGGAACTCTTTGATCCGGTTCCTGAACAGGATCTATTTGAGGCGCTAAATGAAACCTTA
ACGCTATGGAACTCGCCGCCCGACTGGGCTGGCGATGAGCGAAATGTAGTGCTTACGTTGTCCCGCATTT
GGTACAGCGCAGTAACCGGCAAAATCGCGCCGAAGGATGTCGCTGCCGACTGGGCAATGGAGCGCCTGCC
GGCCCAGTATCAGCCCGTCATACTTGAAGCTAGACAGGCTTATCTTGGACAAGAAGAAGATCGCTTGGCC
TCGCGCGCAGATCAGTTGGAAGAATTTGTCCACTACGTGAAAGGCGAGATCACCAAGGTAGTCGGCAAAT
AATGTCTAGCTAGAAATTCGTTCAAGCCGACGCCGCTTCGCGGCGCGGCTTAACTCAAGCGTTAGATGCA
CTAAGCACATAATTGCTCACAGCCAAACTATCAGGTCAAGTCTGCTTTTATTATTTTTAAGCGTGCATAA
TAAGCCCTACACAAATTGGGAGATATATCATGCATGACCAAAATCCCTTAACGTGAGTTTTCGTTCCACT
GAGCGTCAGACCCCGTAGAAAAGATCAAAGGATCTTC
